Addgene plasmid #116253: pHAGE-EGFR-G719A
Purpose: Lentiviral expression of EGFR G719A
Depositing lab: Gordon Mills & Kenneth Scott. Depositing organization: Baylor College of Medicine. Publication: Systematic Functional Annotation of Somatic Mutations in Cancer. Ng PK, Li J, Jeong KJ, Shao S, Chen H, Tsang YH, Sengupta S, Wang Z, Bhavana VH, Tran R, Soewito S, Minussi DC, Moreno D, Kong K, Dogruluk T, Lu H, Gao J, Tokheim C, Zhou DC, Johnson AM, Zeng J, Ip CKM, Ju Z, Wester M, Yu S, Li Y, Vellano CP, Schultz N, Karchin R, Ding L, Lu Y, Cheung LWT, Chen K, Shaw KR, Meric-Bernstam F, Scott KL, Yi S, Sahni N, Liang H, Mills GB. Cancer Cell. 2018 Mar 12;33(3):450-462.e10. doi: 10.1016/j.ccell.2018.01.021. PubMed 29533785.
Backbone
  Vector backbone: pHAGE
  Vector type: Lentiviral
Growth in bacteria
  Bacterial resistance: Ampicillin, 100 μg/mL
  Growth temperature: 37°C
  Growth strain: Stbl3
  Copy number: High Copy
Gene/Insert
  Gene/Insert name: EGFR
  Species: H. sapiens (human)
  Mutation: G719A
  Entrez Gene: EGFR (a.k.a. ERBB, ERBB1, ERRP, HER1, NISBD2, NNCIS, PIG61, mENA)
  Cloning method: Gateway Cloning
Terms and licenses: Academic/Nonprofit Terms; Industry Terms: Not Available to Industry
How to cite: pHAGE-EGFR-G719A was a gift from Gordon Mills & Kenneth Scott (Addgene plasmid # 116253 ; http://n2t.net/addgene:116253 ; RRID:Addgene_116253)
