[The description below was written by a language model from this plasmid's Addgene catalogue record and pLannotate feature annotations shown in this document.]
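Description:
pHAGE-EGFR-G719A is an HIV-1-based lentiviral expression plasmid of about 12.1 kb, built on the pHAGE backbone to deliver human EGFR carrying the G719A substitution into mammalian cells. In bacteria it is maintained through a high-copy ColE1/pUC-type origin and selected with ampicillin via the bla gene. The record lists a recombination-deficient strain (Stbl3) as the host, a common choice for plasmids containing repeated LTR sequences.

The viral portion runs from a truncated 5' LTR through the Ψ packaging signal, a gag fragment, the Rev response element and the cPPT/CTS, and ends in a ΔU3 self-inactivating 3' LTR. These elements allow the transcript to be exported, packaged and integrated when viral proteins are supplied in trans, while leaving the integrated provirus without LTR promoter activity. Expression therefore depends on the internal EF-1α promoter, a strong constitutive element. The EGFR coding sequence sits immediately downstream, flanked by attB1 and attB2 sites that reflect its insertion by Gateway recombination. An annotated V5 epitope lies further downstream, past short T3/T7 promoter and attB4 remnants; the record does not show whether it is fused in frame to EGFR. An EMCV IRES then drives puromycin N-acetyltransferase from the same transcript, so puromycin selection enriches for cells expressing the cassette, and a WPRE enhances transcript stability and expression. Small lacI, lac promoter, SV40 and nef fragments appear to be backbone remnants.

The plasmid comes from a collection made for systematic functional annotation of somatic cancer mutations. It is suited to stable expression of this EGFR variant for comparison with wild-type or other mutant alleles.
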