Features (pLannotate 1.2.2; 30 found; start..end, strand, type, name):
    151..251     +  CDS            Rev (fragment): human immunodeficiency virus 1 (HIV-1) Rev protein; rev; enhances nuclear export of unspliced and incompletely spliced viral mRNAs
    296..413     +  misc_feature   cPPT/CTS: central polypurine tract and central termination sequence of HIV-1
    461..1639    +  promoter       EF-1α promoter: strong constitutive promoter for human elongation factor EF-1α
   1660..1680    +  protein_bind   attB1: mutant version of attB; core recombination site for the Gateway® BP reaction BP Clonase™
   1686..5316    +  CDS            EGFR (fragment): precursor of human epidermal growth factor receptor
   5320..5344    -  protein_bind   attB2: mutant version of attB; recombination site for the Gateway® BP reaction BP Clonase™
   5352..5370    +  promoter       T3 promoter: promoter for bacteriophage T3 RNA polymerase
   5396..5414    -  promoter       T7 promoter: promoter for bacteriophage T7 RNA polymerase
   5420..5438    -  protein_bind   attB4 (fragment): mutant version of attB; core recombination site for the Gateway® BP reaction BP Clonase™
   5494..5535    +  CDS            V5 tag: epitope tag from simian virus 5
   5661..6123    +  misc_feature   IRES: internal ribosome entry site (IRES) of the encephalomyocarditis virus (EMCV)
   6137..6734    +  CDS            PuroR (fragment): puromycin N-acetyltransferase; pac from Streptomyces; confers resistance to puromycin
   6750..7338    +  misc_feature   WPRE: woodchuck hepatitis virus posttranscriptional regulatory element
   7346..7411    +  CDS            nef (fragment): NEF_HV1Z2 - Experimental evidence at protein level: Swiss-Prot protein existence level 1. Extracellular Nef protein targets CD4(+) T-lymphocytes for apoptosis by interacting with CXCR4 surface receptors. From Human immunodeficiency virus type 1 group M subtype D (isolate Z2/CDC-Z34) (HIV-1).
   7413..7646    +  LTR            3' LTR (ΔU3): self-inactivating 3' long terminal repeat (LTR) from HIV-1
   7851..7955    +  promoter       AmpR promoter: bla
   7956..8816    +  CDS            AmpR: β-lactamase; bla; confers resistance to ampicillin, carbenicillin, and related antibiotics
   8987..9575    +  rep_origin     ori: high-copy-number ColE1/pMB1/pBR322/pUC origin of replication
   9758..9812    +  CDS            lacI (fragment): lac repressor; lacI; The lac repressor binds to the lac operator to inhibit transcription in E. coli. This inhibition can be relieved by adding lactose or isopropyl-β-D-thiogalactopyranoside (IPTG).
   9818..9911    +  rep_origin     SV40 ori (fragment): SV40 origin of replication
   9936..9973    +  CDS            lacI (fragment): lac repressor; lacI; The lac repressor binds to the lac operator to inhibit transcription in E. coli. This inhibition can be relieved by adding lactose or isopropyl-β-D-thiogalactopyranoside (IPTG).
   9986..10007   +  protein_bind   CAP binding site: CAP binding activates transcription in the presence of cAMP. E. coli catabolite activator protein
  10022..10052   +  promoter       lac promoter: promoter for the E. coli lac operon
  10056..10078   +  protein_bind   lac operator (fragment): The lac repressor binds to the lac operator to inhibit transcription in E. coli. This inhibition can be relieved by adding lactose or isopropyl-β-D-thiogalactopyranoside (IPTG). lac repressor encoded by lacI
  10110..10193   +  polyA_signal   SV40 poly(A) signal (fragment): SV40 polyadenylation signal
  10360..10689   +  CDS            nef (fragment): NEF_HV1BR - Experimental evidence at protein level: Swiss-Prot protein existence level 1. Extracellular Nef protein targets CD4(+) T-lymphocytes for apoptosis by interacting with CXCR4 surface receptors (PubMed:14990729). From Human immunodeficiency virus type 1 group M subtype B (isolate BRU/LAI) (HIV-1).
  10737..10994   +  LTR            5' LTR (truncated): truncated 5' long terminal repeat (LTR) from HIV-1
  11041..11166   +  misc_feature   HIV-1 Ψ: packaging signal of human immunodeficiency virus type 1
  11150..11488   +  CDS            HIV-1 gag (fragment): gag protein from human immunodeficiency virus 1; gag
  11663..11896   +  misc_feature   RRE: The Rev response element (RRE) of HIV-1 allows for Rev-dependent mRNA export from the nucleus to the cytoplasm.
>Addgene plasmid #116253 | pHAGE-EGFR-G719A | addgene full sequence | sequence record 250541 | Addgene NGS Result
TTGTGGAATTGGTTTAACATAACAAATTGGCTGTGGTATATAAAATTATTCATAATGATAGTAGGAGGCT
TGGTAGGTTTAAGAATAGTTTTTGCTGTACTTTCTATAGTGAATAGAGTTAGGCAGGGATATTCACCATT
ATCGTTTCAGACCCACCTCCCAACCCCGAGGGGACCCGACAGGCCCGAAGGAATAGAAGAAGAAGGTGGA
GAGAGAGACAGAGACAGATCCATTCGATTAGTGAACGGATCTCGACGGTATCGCCGAATTCACAAATGGC
AGTATTCATCCACAATTTTAAAAGAAAAGGGGGGATTGGGGGGTACAGTGCAGGGGAAAGAATAGTAGAC
ATAATAGCAACAGACATACAAACTAAAGAATTACAAAAACAAATTACAAAAATTCAAAATTTTCGGGTTT
ATTACAGGGACAGCAGAGATCCAGTTTGGACTAGTCGTGAGGCTCCGGTGCCCGTCAGTGGGCAGAGCGC
ACATCGCCCACAGTCCCCGAGAAGTTGGGGGGAGGGGTCGGCAATTGAACCGGTGCCTAGAGAAGGTGGC
GCGGGGTAAACTGGGAAAGTGATGTCGTGTACTGGCTCCGCCTTTTTCCCGAGGGTGGGGGAGAACCGTA
TATAAGTGCAGTAGTCGCCGTGAACGTTCTTTTTCGCAACGGGTTTGCCGCCAGAACACAGGTAAGTGCC
GTGTGTGGTTCCCGCGGGCCTGGCCTCTTTACGGGTTATGGCCCTTGCGTGCCTTGAATTACTTCCACCT
GGCTGCAGTACGTGATTCTTGATCCCGAGCTTCGGGTTGGAAGTGGGTGGGAGAGTTCGAGGCCTTGCGC
TTAAGGAGCCCCTTCGCCTCGTGCTTGAGTTGAGGCCTGGCCTGGGCGCTGGGGCCGCCGCGTGCGAATC
TGGTGGCACCTTCGCGCCTGTCTCGCTGCTTTCGATAAGTCTCTAGCCATTTAAAATTTTTGATGACCTG
CTGCGACGCTTTTTTTCTGGCAAGATAGTCTTGTAAATGCGGGCCAAGATCTGCACACTGGTATTTCGGT
TTTTGGGGCCGCGGGCGGCGACGGGGCCCGTGCGTCCCAGCGCACATGTTCGGCGAGGCGGGGCCTGCGA
GCGCGGCCACCGAGAATCGGACGGGGGTAGTCTCAAGCTGGCCGGCCTGCTCTGGTGCCTGGCCTCGCGC
CGCCGTGTATCGCCCCGCCCTGGGCGGCAAGGCTGGCCCGGTCGGCACCAGTTGCGTGAGCGGAAAGATG
GCCGCTTCCCGGCCCTGCTGCAGGGAGCTCAAAATGGAGGACGCGGCGCTCGGGAGAGCGGGCGGGTGAG
TCACCCACACAAAGGAAAAGGGCCTTTCCGTCCTCAGCCGTCGCTTCATGTGACTCCACGGAGTACCGGG
CGCCGTCCAGGCACCTCGATTAGTTCTCGAGCTTTTGGAGTACGTCGTCTTTAGGTTGGGGGGAGGGGTT
TTATGCGATGGAGTTTCCCCACACTGAGTGGGTGGAGACTGAAGTTAGGCCAGCTTGGCACTTGATGTAA
TTCTCCTTGGAATTTGCCCTTTTTGAGTTTGGATCTTGGTTCATTCTCAAGCCTCAGACAGTGGTTCAAA
GTTTTTTTCTTCCATTTCAGGTGTCGTGAAGCGGCCCTGCAGATATCAACAAGTTTGTACAAAAAAGCAG
GCACCATGCGACCCTCCGGGACGGCCGGGGCAGCGCTCCTGGCGCTGCTGGCTGCGCTCTGCCCGGCGAG
TCGGGCTCTGGAGGAAAAGAAAGTTTGCCAAGGCACGAGTAACAAGCTCACGCAGTTGGGCACTTTTGAA
GATCATTTTCTCAGCCTCCAGAGGATGTTCAATAACTGTGAGGTGGTCCTTGGGAATTTGGAAATTACCT
ATGTGCAGAGGAATTATGATCTTTCCTTCTTAAAGACCATCCAGGAGGTGGCTGGTTATGTCCTCATTGC
CCTCAACACAGTGGAGCGAATTCCTTTGGAAAACCTGCAGATCATCAGAGGAAATATGTACTACGAAAAT
TCCTATGCCTTAGCAGTCTTATCTAACTATGATGCAAATAAAACCGGACTGAAGGAGCTGCCCATGAGAA
ATTTACAGGAAATCCTGCATGGCGCCGTGCGGTTCAGCAACAACCCTGCCCTGTGCAACGTGGAGAGCAT
CCAGTGGCGGGACATAGTCAGCAGTGACTTTCTCAGCAACATGTCGATGGACTTCCAGAACCACCTGGGC
AGCTGCCAAAAGTGTGATCCAAGCTGTCCCAATGGGAGCTGCTGGGGTGCAGGAGAGGAGAACTGCCAGA
AACTGACCAAAATCATCTGTGCCCAGCAGTGCTCCGGGCGCTGCCGTGGCAAGTCCCCCAGTGACTGCTG
CCACAACCAGTGTGCTGCAGGCTGCACAGGCCCCCGGGAGAGCGACTGCCTGGTCTGCCGCAAATTCCGA
GACGAAGCCACGTGCAAGGACACCTGCCCCCCACTCATGCTCTACAACCCCACCACGTACCAGATGGATG
TGAACCCCGAGGGCAAATACAGCTTTGGTGCCACCTGCGTGAAGAAGTGTCCCCGTAATTATGTGGTGAC
AGATCACGGCTCGTGCGTCCGAGCCTGTGGGGCCGACAGCTATGAGATGGAGGAAGACGGCGTCCGCAAG
TGTAAGAAGTGCGAAGGGCCTTGCCGCAAAGTGTGTAACGGAATAGGTATTGGTGAATTTAAAGACTCAC
TCTCCATAAATGCTACGAATATTAAACACTTCAAAAACTGCACCTCCATCAGTGGCGATCTCCACATCCT
GCCGGTGGCATTTAGGGGTGACTCCTTCACACATACTCCTCCTCTGGATCCACAGGAACTGGATATTCTG
AAAACCGTAAAGGAAATCACAGGGTTTTTGCTGATTCAGGCTTGGCCTGAAAACAGGACGGACCTCCATG
CCTTTGAGAACCTAGAAATCATACGCGGCAGGACCAAGCAACATGGTCAGTTTTCTCTTGCAGTCGTCAG
CCTGAACATAACATCCTTGGGATTACGCTCCCTCAAGGAGATAAGTGATGGAGATGTGATAATTTCAGGA
AACAAAAATTTGTGCTATGCAAATACAATAAACTGGAAAAAACTGTTTGGGACCTCCGGTCAGAAAACCA
AAATTATAAGCAACAGAGGTGAAAACAGCTGCAAGGCCACAGGCCAGGTCTGCCATGCCTTGTGCTCCCC
CGAGGGCTGCTGGGGCCCGGAGCCCAGGGACTGCGTCTCTTGCCGGAATGTCAGCCGAGGCAGGGAATGC
GTGGACAAGTGCAACCTTCTGGAGGGTGAGCCAAGGGAGTTTGTGGAGAACTCTGAGTGCATACAGTGCC
ACCCAGAGTGCCTGCCTCAGGCCATGAACATCACCTGCACAGGACGGGGACCAGACAACTGTATCCAGTG
TGCCCACTACATTGACGGCCCCCACTGCGTCAAGACCTGCCCGGCAGGAGTCATGGGAGAAAACAACACC
CTGGTCTGGAAGTACGCAGACGCCGGCCATGTGTGCCACCTGTGCCATCCAAACTGCACCTACGGATGCA
CTGGGCCAGGTCTTGAAGGCTGTCCAACGAATGGGCCTAAGATCCCGTCCATCGCCACTGGGATGGTGGG
GGCCCTCCTCTTGCTGCTGGTGGTGGCCCTGGGGATCGGCCTCTTCATGCGAAGGCGCCACATCGTTCGG
AAGCGCACGCTGCGGAGGCTGCTGCAGGAGAGGGAGCTTGTGGAGCCTCTTACACCCAGTGGAGAAGCTC
CCAACCAAGCTCTCTTGAGGATCTTGAAGGAAACTGAATTCAAAAAGATCAAAGTGCTGGCCTCCGGTGC
GTTCGGCACGGTGTATAAGGGACTCTGGATCCCAGAAGGTGAGAAAGTTAAAATTCCCGTCGCTATCAAG
GAATTAAGAGAAGCAACATCTCCGAAAGCCAACAAGGAAATCCTCGATGAAGCCTACGTGATGGCCAGCG
TGGACAACCCCCACGTGTGCCGCCTGCTGGGCATCTGCCTCACCTCCACCGTGCAGCTCATCACGCAGCT
CATGCCCTTCGGCTGCCTCCTGGACTATGTCCGGGAACACAAAGACAATATTGGCTCCCAGTACCTGCTC
AACTGGTGTGTGCAGATCGCAAAGGGCATGAACTACTTGGAGGACCGTCGCTTGGTGCACCGCGACCTGG
CAGCCAGGAACGTACTGGTGAAAACACCGCAGCATGTCAAGATCACAGATTTTGGGCTGGCCAAACTGCT
GGGTGCGGAAGAGAAAGAATACCATGCAGAAGGAGGCAAAGTGCCTATCAAGTGGATGGCATTGGAATCA
ATTTTACACAGAATCTATACCCACCAGAGTGATGTCTGGAGCTACGGGGTGACCGTTTGGGAGTTGATGA
CCTTTGGATCCAAGCCATATGACGGAATCCCTGCCAGCGAGATCTCCTCCATCCTGGAGAAAGGAGAACG
CCTCCCTCAGCCACCCATATGTACCATCGATGTCTACATGATCATGGTCAAGTGCTGGATGATAGACGCA
GATAGTCGCCCAAAGTTCCGTGAGTTGATCATCGAATTCTCCAAAATGGCCCGAGACCCCCAGCGCTACC
TTGTCATTCAGGGGGATGAAAGAATGCATTTGCCAAGTCCTACAGACTCCAACTTCTACCGTGCCCTGAT
GGATGAAGAAGACATGGACGACGTGGTGGATGCCGACGAGTACCTCATCCCACAGCAGGGCTTCTTCAGC
AGCCCCTCCACGTCACGGACTCCCCTCCTGAGCTCTCTGAGTGCAACCAGCAACAATTCCACCGTGGCTT
GCATTGATAGAAATGGGCTGCAAAGCTGTCCCATCAAGGAAGACAGCTTCTTGCAGCGATACAGCTCAGA
CCCCACAGGCGCCTTGACTGAGGACAGCATAGACGACACCTTCCTCCCAGTGCCTGAATACATAAACCAG
TCCGTTCCCAAAAGGCCCGCTGGCTCTGTGCAGAATCCTGTCTATCACAATCAGCCTCTGAACCCCGCGC
CCAGCAGAGACCCACACTACCAGGACCCCCACAGCACTGCAGTGGGCAACCCCGAGTATCTCAACACTGT
CCAGCCCACCTGTGTCAACAGCACATTCGACAGCCCTGCCCACTGGGCCCAGAAAGGCAGCCACCAAATT
AGCCTGGACAACCCTGACTACCAGCAGGACTTCTTTCCCAAGGAAGCCAAGCCAAATGGCATCTTTAAGG
GCTCCACAGCTGAAAATGCAGAATACCTAAGGGTCGCGCCACAAAGCAGTGAATTTATTGGAGCATAGAA
CCCAGCTTTCTTGTACAAAGTGGTGATATCCAATTAACCCTCACTAAAGGTGTATATGTTAATGAGATGT
TGTACCCTATAGTGAGTCGTATTACCACCCAACTTTTCTATACAAAGTGGTTGATATCCAGCACAGTGGC
GGCCGCTCGAGTCTAGAGGGCCCGCGGTTCGAAGGTAAGCCTATCCCTAACCCTCTCCTCGGTCTCGATT
CTACGCGTACCGGTTAGTAATGAGATCCCTCCCCCCCCCCTAACGTTACTGGCCGAAGCCGCTTGGAATA
AGGCCGGTGTGCGTTTGTCTATATGTTATTTTCCACCATATTGCCGTCTTTTGGCAATGTGAGGGCCCGG
AAACCTGGCCCTGTCTTCTTGACGAGCATTCCTAGGGGTCTTTCCCCTCTCGCCAAAGGAATGCAAGGTC
TGTTGAATGTCGTGAAGGAAGCAGTTCCTCTGGAAGCTTCTTGAAGACAAACAACGTCTGTAGCGACCCT
TTGCAGGCAGCGGAACCCCCCACCTGGCGACAGGTGCCTCTGCGGCCAAAAGCCACGTGTATAAGATACA
CCTGCAAAGGCGGCACAACCCCAGTGCCACGTTGTGAGTTGGATAGTTGTGGAAAGAGTCAAATGGCTCT
CCTCAAGCGTATTCAACAAGGGGCTGAAGGATGCCCAGAAGGTACCCCATTGTATGGGATCTGATCTGGG
GCCTCGGTGCACATGCTTTACATGTGTTTAGTCGAGGTTAAAAAAACGTCTAGGCCCCCCGAACCACGGG
GACGTGGTTTTCCTTTGAAAAACACGATGATAATATGGCCACACATATGACCGAGTACAAGCCCACGGTG
CGCCTCGCCACCCGCGACGACGTCCCCAGGGCCGTACGCACCCTCGCCGCCGCGTTCGCCGACTACCCCG
CCACGCGCCACACCGTCGATCCGGACCGCCACATCGAGCGGGTCACCGAGCTGCAAGAACTCTTCCTCAC
GCGCGTCGGGCTCGACATCGGCAAGGTGTGGGTCGCGGACGACGGCGCCGCGGTGGCGGTCTGGACCACG
CCGGAGAGCGTCGAAGCGGGGGCGGTGTTCGCCGAGATCGGCCCGCGCATGGCCGAGTTGAGCGGTTCCC
GGCTGGCCGCGCAGCAACAGATGGAAGGCCTCCTGGCGCCGCACCGGCCCAAGGAGCCCGCGTGGTTCCT
GGCCACCGTCGGCGTCTCGCCCGACCACCAGGGCAAGGGTCTGGGCAGCGCCGTCGTGCTCCCCGGAGTG
GAGGCGGCCGAGCGCGCCGGGGTGCCCGCCTTCCTGGAGACCTCCGCGCCCCGCAACCTCCCCTTCTACG
AGCGGCTCGGCTTCACCGTCACCGCCGACGTCGAGGTGCCCGAAGGACCGCGCACCTGGTGCATGACCCG
CAAGCCCGGTGCCTAAATCGATAGATCCTAATCAACCTCTGGATTACAAAATTTGTGAAAGATTGACTGG
TATTCTTAACTATGTTGCTCCTTTTACGCTATGTGGATACGCTGCTTTAATGCCTTTGTATCATGCTATT
GCTTCCCGTATGGCTTTCATTTTCTCCTCCTTGTATAAATCCTGGTTGCTGTCTCTTTATGAGGAGTTGT
GGCCCGTTGTCAGGCAACGTGGCGTGGTGTGCACTGTGTTTGCTGACGCAACCCCCACTGGTTGGGGCAT
TGCCACCACCTGTCAGCTCCTTTCCGGGACTTTCGCTTTCCCCCTCCCTATTGCCACGGCGGAACTCATC
GCCGCCTGCCTTGCCCGCTGCTGGACAGGGGCTCGGCTGTTGGGCACTGACAATTCCGTGGTGTTGTCGG
GGAAATCATCGTCCTTTCCTTGGCTGCTCGCCTGTGTTGCCACCTGGATTCTGCGCGGGACGTCCTTCTG
CTACGTCCCTTCGGCCCTCAATCCAGCGGACCTTCCTTCCCGCGGCCTGCTGCCGGCTCTGCGGCCTCTT
CCGCGTCTTCGCCTTCGCCCTCAGACGAGTCGGATCTCCCTTTGGGCCGCCTCCCCGCCTGAGATCCTTT
AAGACCAATGACTTACAAGGCAGCTGTAGATCTTAGCCACTTTTTAAAAGAAAAGGGGGGACTGGAAGGG
CTAATTCACTCCCAACGAAGACAAGATCTGCTTTTTGCTTGTACTGGGTCTCTCTGGTTAGACCAGATCT
GAGCCTGGGAGCTCTCTGGCTAACTAGGGAACCCACTGCTTAAGCCTCAATAAAGCTTGCCTTGAGTGCT
TCAAGTAGTGTGTGCCCGTCTGTTGTGTGACTCTGGTAACTAGAGATCCCTCAGACCCTTTTAGTCAGTG
TGGAAAATCTCTAGCAGTAGTAGTTCATGTCATCTTATTATTCAGTATTTATAACTTGCAAAGAAATGAA
TATCAGAGAGTGAGAGGCCCGGGTTAATTAAGGAAAGGGCTAGATCATTCTTGAAGACGAAAGGGCCTCG
TGATACGCCTATTTTTATAGGTTAATGTCATGATAATAATGGTTTCTTAGACGTCAGGTGGCACTTTTCG
GGGAAATGTGCGCGGAACCCCTATTTGTTTATTTTTCTAAATACATTCAAATATGTATCCGCTCATGAGA
CAATAACCCTGATAAATGCTTCAATAATATTGAAAAAGGAAGAGTATGAGTATTCAACATTTCCGTGTCG
CCCTTATTCCCTTTTTTGCGGCATTTTGCCTTCCTGTTTTTGCTCACCCAGAAACGCTGGTGAAAGTAAA
AGATGCTGAAGATCAGTTGGGTGCACGAGTGGGTTACATCGAACTGGATCTCAACAGCGGTAAGATCCTT
GAGAGTTTTCGCCCCGAAGAACGTTTTCCAATGATGAGCACTTTTAAAGTTCTGCTATGTGGCGCGGTAT
TATCCCGTGTTGACGCCGGGCAAGAGCAACTCGGTCGCCGCATACACTATTCTCAGAATGACTTGGTTGA
GTACTCACCAGTCACAGAAAAGCATCTTACGGATGGCATGACAGTAAGAGAATTATGCAGTGCTGCCATA
ACCATGAGTGATAACACTGCGGCCAACTTACTTCTGACAACGATCGGAGGACCGAAGGAGCTAACCGCTT
TTTTGCACAACATGGGGGATCATGTAACTCGCCTTGATCGTTGGGAACCGGAGCTGAATGAAGCCATACC
AAACGACGAGCGTGACACCACGATGCCTGTAGCAATGGCAACAACGTTGCGCAAACTATTAACTGGCGAA
CTACTTACTCTAGCTTCCCGGCAACAATTAATAGACTGGATGGAGGCGGATAAAGTTGCAGGACCACTTC
TGCGCTCGGCCCTTCCGGCTGGCTGGTTTATTGCTGATAAATCTGGAGCCGGTGAGCGTGGGTCTCGCGG
TATCATTGCAGCACTGGGGCCAGATGGTAAGCCCTCCCGTATCGTAGTTATCTACACGACGGGGAGTCAG
GCAACTATGGATGAACGAAATAGACAGATCGCTGAGATAGGTGCCTCACTGATTAAGCATTGGTAACTGT
CAGACCAAGTTTACTCATATATACTTTAGATTGATTTAAAACTTCATTTTTAATTTAAAAGGATCTAGGT
GAAGATCCTTTTTGATAATCTCATGACCAAAATCCCTTAACGTGAGTTTTCGTTCCACTGAGCGTCAGAC
CCCGTAGAAAAGATCAAAGGATCTTCTTGAGATCCTTTTTTTCTGCGCGTAATCTGCTGCTTGCAAACAA
AAAAACCACCGCTACCAGCGGTGGTTTGTTTGCCGGATCAAGAGCTACCAACTCTTTTTCCGAAGGTAAC
TGGCTTCAGCAGAGCGCAGATACCAAATACTGTTCTTCTAGTGTAGCCGTAGTTAGGCCACCACTTCAAG
AACTCTGTAGCACCGCCTACATACCTCGCTCTGCTAATCCTGTTACCAGTGGCTGCTGCCAGTGGCGATA
AGTCGTGTCTTACCGGGTTGGACTCAAGACGATAGTTACCGGATAAGGCGCAGCGGTCGGGCTGAACGGG
GGGTTCGTGCACACAGCCCAGCTTGGAGCGAACGACCTACACCGAACTGAGATACCTACAGCGTGAGCTA
TGAGAAAGCGCCACGCTTCCCGAAGGGAGAAAGGCGGACAGGTATCCGGTAAGCGGCAGGGTCGGAACAG
GAGAGCGCACGAGGGAGCTTCCAGGGGGAAACGCCTGGTATCTTTATAGTCCTGTCGGGTTTCGCCACCT
CTGACTTGAGCGTCGATTTTTGTGATGCTCGTCAGGGGGGCGGAGCCTATGGAAAAACGCCAGCAACGCG
GCCTTTTTACGGTTCCTGGCCTTTTGCTGGCCTTTTGCTCACATGTTCTTTCCTGCGTTATCCCCTGATT
CTGTGGATAACCGTATTACCGCCTTTGAGTGAGCTGATACCGCTCGCCGCAGCCGAACGACCGAGCGCAG
CGAGTCAGTGAGCGAGGAAGCGGAAGAGCGCCCAATACGCAAACCGCCTCTCCCCGCGCGTTGGCCGATT
CATTAATGCAGCAAGCTCATGGCTGACTAATTTTTTTTATTTATGCAGAGGCCGAGGCCGCCTCGGCCTC
TGAGCTATTCCAGAAGTAGTGAGGAGGCTTTTTTGGAGGCCTAGGCTTTTGCAAAAAGCTCCCCGTGGCA
CGACAGGTTTCCCGACTGGAAAGCGGGCAGTGAGCGCAACGCAATTAATGTGAGTTAGCTCACTCATTAG
GCACCCCAGGCTTTACACTTTATGCTTCCGGCTCGTATGTTGTGTGGAATTGTGAGCGGATAACAATTTC
ACACAGGAAACAGCTATGACATGATTACGAATTTCACAAATAAAGCATTTTTTTCACTGCATTCTAGTTG
TGGTTTGTCCAAACTCATCAATGTATCTTATCATGTCTGGATCAACTGGATAACTCAAGCTAACCAAAAT
CATCCCAAACTTCCCACCCCATACCCTATTACCACTGCCAATTACCTGTGGTTTCATTTACTCTAAACCT
GTGATTCCTCTGAATTATTTTCATTTTAAAGAAATTGTATTTGTTAAATATGTACTACAAACTTAGTAGT
TGGAAGGGCTAATTCACTCCCAAAGAAGACAAGATATCCTTGATCTGTGGATCTACCACACACAAGGCTA
CTTCCCTGATTAGCAGAACTACACACCAGGGCCAGGGGTCAGATATCCACTGACCTTTGGATGGTGCTAC
AAGCTAGTACCAGTTGAGCCAGATAAGGTAGAAGAGGCCAATAAAGGAGAGAACACCAGCTTGTTACACC
CTGTGAGCCTGCATGGGATGGATGACCCGGAGAGAGAAGTGTTAGAGTGGAGGTTTGACAGCCGCCTAGC
ATTTCATCACGTGGCCCGAGAGCTGCATCCGGAGTACTTCAAGAACTGCTGATATCGAGCTTGCTACAAG
GGACTTTCCGCTGGGGACTTTCCAGGGAGGCGTGGCCTGGGCGGGACTGGGGAGTGGCGAGCCCTCAGAT
CCTGCATATAAGCAGCTGCTTTTTGCCTGTACTGGGTCTCTCTGGTTAGACCAGATCTGAGCCTGGGAGC
TCTCTGGCTAACTAGGGAACCCACTGCTTAAGCCTCAATAAAGCTTGCCTTGAGTGCTTCAAGTAGTGTG
TGCCCGTCTGTTGTGTGACTCTGGTAACTAGAGATCCCTCAGACCCTTTTAGTCAGTGTGGAAAATCTCT
AGCAGTGGCGCCCGAACAGGGACTTGAAAGCGAAAGGGAAACCAGAGGAGCTCTCTCGACGCAGGACTCG
GCTTGCTGAAGCGCGCACGGCAAGAGGCGAGGGGCGGCGACTGGTGAGTACGCCAAAAATTTTGACTAGC
GGAGGCTAGAAGGAGAGAGATGGGTGCGAGAGCGTCAGTATTAAGCGGGGGAGAATTAGATCGCGATGGG
AAAAAATTCGGTTAAGGCCAGGGGGAAAGAAAAAATATAAATTAAAACATATAGTATGGGCAAGCAGGGA
GCTAGAACGATTCGCAGTTAATCCTGGCCTGTTAGAAACATCAGAAGGCTGTAGACAAATACTGGGACAG
CTACAACCATCCCTTCAGACAGGATCAGAAGAACTTAGATCATTATATAATACAGTAGCAACCCTCTATT
GTGTGCATCAAAGGATAGAGATAAAAGACACCAAGGAAGCTTTAGACAAGATAGAGGAAGAGCAAAACAA
AAGTAAGACCACCGCACAGCAAGCGGCCGGCCGCTGATCTTCAGACCTGGAGGAGGAGATATGAGGGACA
ATTGGAGAAGTGAATTATATAAATATAAAGTAGTAAAAATTGAACCATTAGGAGTAGCACCCACCAAGGC
AAAGAGAAGAGTGGTGCAGAGAGAAAAAAGAGCAGTGGGAATAGGAGCTTTGTTCCTTGGGTTCTTGGGA
GCAGCAGGAAGCACTATGGGCGCAGCGTCAATGACGCTGACGGTACAGGCCAGACAATTATTGTCTGGTA
TAGTGCAGCAGCAGAACAATTTGCTGAGGGCTATTGAGGCGCAACAGCATCTGTTGCAACTCACAGTCTG
GGGCATCAAGCAGCTCCAGGCAAGAATCCTGGCTGTGGAAAGATACCTAAAGGATCAACAGCTCCTGGGG
ATTTGGGGTTGCTCTGGAAAACTCATTTGCACCACTGCTGTGCCTTGGAATGCTAGTTGGAGTAATAAAT
CTCTGGAACAGATTTGGAATCACACGACCTGGATGGAGTGGGACAGAGAAATTAACAATTACACAAGCTT
AATACACTCCTTAATTGAAGAATCGCAAAACCAGCAAGAAAAGAATGAACAAGAATTATTGGAATTAGAT
AAATGGGCAAGT
