>Addgene plasmid #116253 | pHAGE-EGFR-G719A | depositor partial sequence | sequence record 219127 | insert
ATGCGACCCTCCGGGACGGCCGGGGCAGCGCTCCTGGCGCTGCTGGCTGCGCTCTGCCCGGCGAGTCGGG
CTCTGGAGGAAAAGAAAGTTTGCCAAGGCACGAGTAACAAGCTCACGCAGTTGGGCACTTTTGAAGATCA
TTTTCTCAGCCTCCAGAGGATGTTCAATAACTGTGAGGTGGTCCTTGGGAATTTGGAAATTACCTATGTG
CAGAGGAATTATGATCTTTCCTTCTTAAAGACCATCCAGGAGGTGGCTGGTTATGTCCTCATTGCCCTCA
ACACAGTGGAGCGAATTCCTTTGGAAAACCTGCAGATCATCAGAGGAAATATGTACTACGAAAATTCCTA
TGCCTTAGCAGTCTTATCTAACTATGATGCAAATAAAACCGGACTGAAGGAGCTGCCCATGAGAAATTTA
CAGGAAATCCTGCATGGCGCCGTGCGGTTCAGCAACAACCCTGCCCTGTGCAACGTGGAGAGCATCCAGT
GGCGGGACATAGTCAGCAGTGACTTTCTCAGCAACATGTCGATGGACTTCCAGAACCACCTGGGCAGCTG
CCAAAAGTGTGATCCAAGCTGTCCCAATGGGAGCTGCTGGGGTGCAGGAGAGGAGAACTGCCAGAAACTG
ACCAAAATCATCTGTGCCCAGCAGTGCTCCGGGCGCTGCCGTGGCAAGTCCCCCAGTGACTGCTGCCACA
ACCAGTGTGCTGCAGGCTGCACAGGCCCCCGGGAGAGCGACTGCCTGGTCTGCCGCAAATTCCGAGACGA
AGCCACGTGCAAGGACACCTGCCCCCCACTCATGCTCTACAACCCCACCACGTACCAGATGGATGTGAAC
CCCGAGGGCAAATACAGCTTTGGTGCCACCTGCGTGAAGAAGTGTCCCCGTAATTATGTGGTGACAGATC
ACGGCTCGTGCGTCCGAGCCTGTGGGGCCGACAGCTATGAGATGGAGGAAGACGGCGTCCGCAAGTGTAA
GAAGTGCGAAGGGCCTTGCCGCAAAGTGTGTAACGGAATAGGTATTGGTGAATTTAAAGACTCACTCTCC
ATAAATGCTACGAATATTAAACACTTCAAAAACTGCACCTCCATCAGTGGCGATCTCCACATCCTGCCGG
TGGCATTTAGGGGTGACTCCTTCACACATACTCCTCCTCTGGATCCACAGGAACTGGATATTCTGAAAAC
CGTAAAGGAAATCACAGGGTTTTTGCTGATTCAGGCTTGGCCTGAAAACAGGACGGACCTCCATGCCTTT
GAGAACCTAGAAATCATACGCGGCAGGACCAAGCAACATGGTCAGTTTTCTCTTGCAGTCGTCAGCCTGA
ACATAACATCCTTGGGATTACGCTCCCTCAAGGAGATAAGTGATGGAGATGTGATAATTTCAGGAAACAA
AAATTTGTGCTATGCAAATACAATAAACTGGAAAAAACTGTTTGGGACCTCCGGTCAGAAAACCAAAATT
ATAAGCAACAGAGGTGAAAACAGCTGCAAGGCCACAGGCCAGGTCTGCCATGCCTTGTGCTCCCCCGAGG
GCTGCTGGGGCCCGGAGCCCAGGGACTGCGTCTCTTGCCGGAATGTCAGCCGAGGCAGGGAATGCGTGGA
CAAGTGCAACCTTCTGGAGGGTGAGCCAAGGGAGTTTGTGGAGAACTCTGAGTGCATACAGTGCCACCCA
GAGTGCCTGCCTCAGGCCATGAACATCACCTGCACAGGACGGGGACCAGACAACTGTATCCAGTGTGCCC
ACTACATTGACGGCCCCCACTGCGTCAAGACCTGCCCGGCAGGAGTCATGGGAGAAAACAACACCCTGGT
CTGGAAGTACGCAGACGCCGGCCATGTGTGCCACCTGTGCCATCCAAACTGCACCTACGGATGCACTGGG
CCAGGTCTTGAAGGCTGTCCAACGAATGGGCCTAAGATCCCGTCCATCGCCACTGGGATGGTGGGGGCCC
TCCTCTTGCTGCTGGTGGTGGCCCTGGGGATCGGCCTCTTCATGCGAAGGCGCCACATCGTTCGGAAGCG
CACGCTGCGGAGGCTGCTGCAGGAGAGGGAGCTTGTGGAGCCTCTTACACCCAGTGGAGAAGCTCCCAAC
CAAGCTCTCTTGAGGATCTTGAAGGAAACTGAATTCAAAAAGATCAAAGTGCTGGCCTCCGGTGCGTTCG
GCACGGTGTATAAGGGACTCTGGATCCCAGAAGGTGAGAAAGTTAAAATTCCCGTCGCTATCAAGGAATT
AAGAGAAGCAACATCTCCGAAAGCCAACAAGGAAATCCTCGATGAAGCCTACGTGATGGCCAGCGTGGAC
AACCCCCACGTGTGCCGCCTGCTGGGCATCTGCCTCACCTCCACCGTGCAGCTCATCACGCAGCTCATGC
CCTTCGGCTGCCTCCTGGACTATGTCCGGGAACACAAAGACAATATTGGCTCCCAGTACCTGCTCAACTG
GTGTGTGCAGATCGCAAAGGGCATGAACTACTTGGAGGACCGTCGCTTGGTGCACCGCGACCTGGCAGCC
AGGAACGTACTGGTGAAAACACCGCAGCATGTCAAGATCACAGATTTTGGGCTGGCCAAACTGCTGGGTG
CGGAAGAGAAAGAATACCATGCAGAAGGAGGCAAAGTGCCTATCAAGTGGATGGCATTGGAATCAATTTT
ACACAGAATCTATACCCACCAGAGTGATGTCTGGAGCTACGGGGTGACCGTTTGGGAGTTGATGACCTTT
GGATCCAAGCCATATGACGGAATCCCTGCCAGCGAGATCTCCTCCATCCTGGAGAAAGGAGAACGCCTCC
CTCAGCCACCCATATGTACCATCGATGTCTACATGATCATGGTCAAGTGCTGGATGATAGACGCAGATAG
TCGCCCAAAGTTCCGTGAGTTGATCATCGAATTCTCCAAAATGGCCCGAGACCCCCAGCGCTACCTTGTC
ATTCAGGGGGATGAAAGAATGCATTTGCCAAGTCCTACAGACTCCAACTTCTACCGTGCCCTGATGGATG
AAGAAGACATGGACGACGTGGTGGATGCCGACGAGTACCTCATCCCACAGCAGGGCTTCTTCAGCAGCCC
CTCCACGTCACGGACTCCCCTCCTGAGCTCTCTGAGTGCAACCAGCAACAATTCCACCGTGGCTTGCATT
GATAGAAATGGGCTGCAAAGCTGTCCCATCAAGGAAGACAGCTTCTTGCAGCGATACAGCTCAGACCCCA
CAGGCGCCTTGACTGAGGACAGCATAGACGACACCTTCCTCCCAGTGCCTGAATACATAAACCAGTCCGT
TCCCAAAAGGCCCGCTGGCTCTGTGCAGAATCCTGTCTATCACAATCAGCCTCTGAACCCCGCGCCCAGC
AGAGACCCACACTACCAGGACCCCCACAGCACTGCAGTGGGCAACCCCGAGTATCTCAACACTGTCCAGC
CCACCTGTGTCAACAGCACATTCGACAGCCCTGCCCACTGGGCCCAGAAAGGCAGCCACCAAATTAGCCT
GGACAACCCTGACTACCAGCAGGACTTCTTTCCCAAGGAAGCCAAGCCAAATGGCATCTTTAAGGGCTCC
ACAGCTGAAAATGCAGAATACCTAAGGGTCGCGCCACAAAGCAGTGAATTTATTGGAGCATGA
